Addgene plasmid #164932: LentiCRISPRv2 EGFP sgRNA1
Purpose: Expresses EGFP sgRNA1 in mammalian cells
Depositing lab: Ji Luo. Depositing organization: National Cancer Institute (NCI). Publication: CRISPR/Cas9-mediated gene knockout is insensitive to target copy number but is dependent on guide RNA potency and Cas9/sgRNA threshold expression level. Yuen G, Khan FJ, Gao S, Stommel JM, Batchelor E, Wu X, Luo J. Nucleic Acids Res. 2017 Nov 16;45(20):12039-12053. doi: 10.1093/nar/gkx843. PubMed 29036671.
Backbone
  Vector backbone: LentiCRISPRv2
  Backbone size w/o insert (bp): 12991
  Total vector size (bp): 13013
  Vector type: Lentiviral
  Selectable markers: Puromycin
Growth in bacteria
  Bacterial resistance: Ampicillin, 100 μg/mL
  Growth temperature: 37°C
  Growth strain: NEB Stable
  Copy number: High Copy
Gene/Insert
  Gene/Insert name: sgRNA1 targeting Enhanced green fluorescent protein (verified for knockout) (alt name: EGFP sgRNA1)
  Species: Synthetic
  Insert size (bp): 20
  Promoter: EFS promoter
  Cloning method: Restriction Enzyme; 5′ cloning site BsmBI (unknown if destroyed); 3′ cloning site BsmBI (unknown if destroyed)
  Sequencing primers: 5′ aatggactatcatatgcttaccg
Terms and licenses: Academic/Nonprofit Terms; Industry Terms: Not Available to Industry
How to cite: LentiCRISPRv2 EGFP sgRNA1 was a gift from Ji Luo (Addgene plasmid # 164932 ; http://n2t.net/addgene:164932 ; RRID:Addgene_164932)
