[The description below was written by a language model from this plasmid's Addgene catalogue record and pLannotate feature annotations shown in this document.]
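Description:
LentiCRISPRv2 EGFP sgRNA1 is a third-generation-style, self-inactivating HIV-1 lentiviral transfer plasmid of about 13 kb, built on the LentiCRISPRv2 backbone. It delivers both Streptococcus pyogenes Cas9 and a single guide RNA against enhanced green fluorescent protein from one vector. In bacteria it is maintained through a high-copy ColE1/pUC origin with ampicillin resistance. An f1 origin and an SV40/EM7-driven bleomycin (Zeocin) resistance cassette also sit in the backbone, outside the viral genome.

The packaged region is transcribed from a CMV enhancer/promoter fused to a truncated 5' LTR. It contains the Ψ packaging signal with a gag fragment, the RRE for Rev-dependent export, the cPPT/CTS, a WPRE and a ΔU3 3' LTR, followed by a bGH polyadenylation signal. Within it, a human U6 Pol III promoter drives the 20-nt synthetic EGFP-targeting spacer, cloned between BsmBI sites directly upstream of the S. pyogenes gRNA scaffold. The automated annotation labels this short stretch as a Venus fragment, which is consistent with a guide matching GFP-family sequence. The small SV40 t antigen hit nearby is likewise probably a spurious match. The catalogue lists EFS as the promoter, but in the feature table the EF-1α core (EFS) promoter lies upstream of Cas9, which is followed by a puromycin N-acetyltransferase sequence in the same orientation. The element linking Cas9 and PuroR is not annotated.

The construct is used to produce lentivirus for puromycin-selectable transduction of mammalian cells and knockout of an EGFP reporter. The record describes the guide as verified for knockout, and the associated study examined how guide potency and Cas9/sgRNA expression levels affect editing efficiency.
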