Features (pLannotate 1.2.2; 34 found; start..end, strand, type, name):
     31..83      -  misc_feature   bom (fragment): basis of mobility region from pBR322
    238..617     +  enhancer       CMV enhancer: human cytomegalovirus immediate early enhancer
    618..817     +  promoter       CMV promoter: human cytomegalovirus (CMV) immediate early promoter
    835..1015    +  LTR            5' LTR (truncated): truncated 5' long terminal repeat (LTR) from HIV-1
   1062..1187    +  misc_feature   HIV-1 Ψ: packaging signal of human immunodeficiency virus type 1
   1171..1534    +  CDS            HIV-1 gag (fragment): gag protein from human immunodeficiency virus 1; gag
   1680..1913    +  misc_feature   RRE: The Rev response element (RRE) of HIV-1 allows for Rev-dependent mRNA export from the nucleus to the cytoplasm.
   2290..2390    +  CDS            Rev (fragment): human immunodeficiency virus 1 (HIV-1) Rev protein; rev; enhances nuclear export of unspliced and incompletely spliced viral mRNAs
   2440..2557    +  misc_feature   cPPT/CTS: central polypurine tract and central termination sequence of HIV-1
   2608..2848    +  promoter       U6 promoter: RNA polymerase III promoter for human U6 snRNA
   2858..2878    +  CDS            VN155(I152L) (fragment): improved N-terminal fragment of mVenus for use in bimolecular fluorescence complementation (BiFC) (Kodama and Hu, 2010)
   2878..2953    +  misc_RNA       gRNA scaffold: guide RNA scaffold for the Streptococcus pyogenes CRISPR/Cas9 system
   2971..2989    +  CDS            small t antigen (fragment): SV40 (simian virus 40) small t antigen
   3015..3226    +  promoter       EF-1α core promoter: core promoter for human elongation factor EF-1α
   3251..7354    +  CDS            Cas9: Cas9 (Csn1) endonuclease from the Streptococcus pyogenes Type II CRISPR/Cas system generates RNA-guided double strand breaks in DNA
   7492..8089    +  CDS            PuroR (fragment): puromycin N-acetyltransferase; pac from Streptomyces; confers resistance to puromycin
   8105..8693    +  misc_feature   WPRE: woodchuck hepatitis virus posttranscriptional regulatory element
   8744..8763    +  misc_feature   cPPT/CTS (fragment): central polypurine tract and central termination sequence of HIV-1
   8765..8998    +  LTR            3' LTR (ΔU3): self-inactivating 3' long terminal repeat (LTR) from HIV-1
   9030..9254    +  polyA_signal   bGH poly(A) signal: bovine growth hormone polyadenylation signal
   9258..9279    +  promoter       SV40 promoter (fragment): SV40 enhancer and early promoter
   9300..9728    +  rep_origin     f1 ori (sequence partly withheld): f1 bacteriophage origin of replication; arrow indicates direction of (+) strand synthesis
   9742..10071   +  promoter       SV40 promoter: SV40 enhancer and early promoter
  10119..10166   +  promoter       EM7 promoter: synthetic bacterial promoter&nbsp
  10185..10559   +  CDS            BleoR: antibiotic-binding protein; Sh ble from Streptoalloteichus hindustanus; confers resistance to bleomycin, phleomycin, and Zeocin™
  10569..10694   +  CDS            ble (fragment): BLE_KLEPN - Experimental evidence at protein level: Swiss-Prot protein existence level 1. Binding protein with a strong affinity to the bleomycin family of antibiotics. Binds to CL990; an antimitotic-antibiotic compound. From Klebsiella pneumoniae.
  10689..10810   +  polyA_signal   SV40 poly(A) signal: SV40 polyadenylation signal
  10881..10903   -  protein_bind   lac operator (fragment): The lac repressor binds to the lac operator to inhibit transcription in E. coli. This inhibition can be relieved by adding lactose or isopropyl-β-D-thiogalactopyranoside (IPTG). lac repressor encoded by lacI
  10907..10937   -  promoter       lac promoter: promoter for the E. coli lac operon
  10952..10973   -  protein_bind   CAP binding site: CAP binding activates transcription in the presence of cAMP. E. coli catabolite activator protein
  10986..11078   -  CDS            lacI (fragment): lac repressor; lacI; The lac repressor binds to the lac operator to inhibit transcription in E. coli. This inhibition can be relieved by adding lactose or isopropyl-β-D-thiogalactopyranoside (IPTG).
  11261..11849   -  rep_origin     ori: high-copy-number ColE1/pMB1/pBR322/pUC origin of replication
  12020..12880   -  CDS            AmpR: β-lactamase; bla; confers resistance to ampicillin, carbenicillin, and related antibiotics
  12881..12985   -  promoter       AmpR promoter: bla
>Addgene plasmid #164932 | LentiCRISPRv2 EGFP sgRNA1 | addgene full sequence | sequence record 333741 | Addgene NGS Result
GTCGACGGATCGGGAGATCTCCCGATCCCCTATGGTGCACTCTCAGTACAATCTGCTCTGATGCCGCATA
GTTAAGCCAGTATCTGCTCCCTGCTTGTGTGTTGGAGGTCGCTGAGTAGTGCGCGAGCAAAATTTAAGCT
ACAACAAGGCAAGGCTTGACCGACAATTGCATGAAGAATCTGCTTAGGGTTAGGCGTTTTGCGCTGCTTC
GCGATGTACGGGCCAGATATACGCGTTGACATTGATTATTGACTAGTTATTAATAGTAATCAATTACGGG
GTCATTAGTTCATAGCCCATATATGGAGTTCCGCGTTACATAACTTACGGTAAATGGCCCGCCTGGCTGA
CCGCCCAACGACCCCCGCCCATTGACGTCAATAATGACGTATGTTCCCATAGTAACGCCAATAGGGACTT
TCCATTGACGTCAATGGGTGGAGTATTTACGGTAAACTGCCCACTTGGCAGTACATCAAGTGTATCATAT
GCCAAGTACGCCCCCTATTGACGTCAATGACGGTAAATGGCCCGCCTGGCATTATGCCCAGTACATGACC
TTATGGGACTTTCCTACTTGGCAGTACATCTACGTATTAGTCATCGCTATTACCATGGTGATGCGGTTTT
GGCAGTACATCAATGGGCGTGGATAGCGGTTTGACTCACGGGGATTTCCAAGTCTCCACCCCATTGACGT
CAATGGGAGTTTGTTTTGGCACCAAAATCAACGGGACTTTCCAAAATGTCGTAACAACTCCGCCCCATTG
ACGCAAATGGGCGGTAGGCGTGTACGGTGGGAGGTCTATATAAGCAGCGCGTTTTGCCTGTACTGGGTCT
CTCTGGTTAGACCAGATCTGAGCCTGGGAGCTCTCTGGCTAACTAGGGAACCCACTGCTTAAGCCTCAAT
AAAGCTTGCCTTGAGTGCTTCAAGTAGTGTGTGCCCGTCTGTTGTGTGACTCTGGTAACTAGAGATCCCT
CAGACCCTTTTAGTCAGTGTGGAAAATCTCTAGCAGTGGCGCCCGAACAGGGACTTGAAAGCGAAAGGGA
AACCAGAGGAGCTCTCTCGACGCAGGACTCGGCTTGCTGAAGCGCGCACGGCAAGAGGCGAGGGGCGGCG
ACTGGTGAGTACGCCAAAAATTTTGACTAGCGGAGGCTAGAAGGAGAGAGATGGGTGCGAGAGCGTCAGT
ATTAAGCGGGGGAGAATTAGATCGCGATGGGAAAAAATTCGGTTAAGGCCAGGGGGAAAGAAAAAATATA
AATTAAAACATATAGTATGGGCAAGCAGGGAGCTAGAACGATTCGCAGTTAATCCTGGCCTGTTAGAAAC
ATCAGAAGGCTGTAGACAAATACTGGGACAGCTACAACCATCCCTTCAGACAGGATCAGAAGAACTTAGA
TCATTATATAATACAGTAGCAACCCTCTATTGTGTGCATCAAAGGATAGAGATAAAAGACACCAAGGAAG
CTTTAGACAAGATAGAGGAAGAGCAAAACAAAAGTAAGACCACCGCACAGCAAGCGGCCGCTGATCTTCA
GACCTGGAGGAGGAGATATGAGGGACAATTGGAGAAGTGAATTATATAAATATAAAGTAGTAAAAATTGA
ACCATTAGGAGTAGCACCCACCAAGGCAAAGAGAAGAGTGGTGCAGAGAGAAAAAAGAGCAGTGGGAATA
GGAGCTTTGTTCCTTGGGTTCTTGGGAGCAGCAGGAAGCACTATGGGCGCAGCGTCAATGACGCTGACGG
TACAGGCCAGACAATTATTGTCTGGTATAGTGCAGCAGCAGAACAATTTGCTGAGGGCTATTGAGGCGCA
ACAGCATCTGTTGCAACTCACAGTCTGGGGCATCAAGCAGCTCCAGGCAAGAATCCTGGCTGTGGAAAGA
TACCTAAAGGATCAACAGCTCCTGGGGATTTGGGGTTGCTCTGGAAAACTCATTTGCACCACTGCTGTGC
CTTGGAATGCTAGTTGGAGTAATAAATCTCTGGAACAGATTTGGAATCACACGACCTGGATGGAGTGGGA
CAGAGAAATTAACAATTACACAAGCTTAATACACTCCTTAATTGAAGAATCGCAAAACCAGCAAGAAAAG
AATGAACAAGAATTATTGGAATTAGATAAATGGGCAAGTTTGTGGAATTGGTTTAACATAACAAATTGGC
TGTGGTATATAAAATTATTCATAATGATAGTAGGAGGCTTGGTAGGTTTAAGAATAGTTTTTGCTGTACT
TTCTATAGTGAATAGAGTTAGGCAGGGATATTCACCATTATCGTTTCAGACCCACCTCCCAACCCCGAGG
GGACCCGACAGGCCCGAAGGAATAGAAGAAGAAGGTGGAGAGAGAGACAGAGACAGATCCATTCGATTAG
TGAACGGATCGGCACTGCGTGCGCCAATTCTGCAGACAAATGGCAGTATTCATCCACAATTTTAAAAGAA
AAGGGGGGATTGGGGGGTACAGTGCAGGGGAAAGAATAGTAGACATAATAGCAACAGACATACAAACTAA
AGAATTACAAAAACAAATTACAAAAATTCAAAATTTTCGGGTTTATTACAGGGACAGCAGAGATCCAGTT
TGGTTAATTAAGGTACCGAGGGCCTATTTCCCATGATTCCTTCATATTTGCATATACGATACAAGGCTGT
TAGAGAGATAATTAGAATTAATTTGACTGTAAACACAAAGATATTAGTACAAAATACGTGACGTAGAAAG
TAATAATTTCTTGGGTAGTTTGCAGTTTTAAAATTATGTTTTAAAATGGACTATCATATGCTTACCGTAA
CTTGAAAGTATTTCGATTTCTTGGCTTTATATATCTTGTGGAAAGGACGAAACACCGGGGCGAGGAGCTG
TTCACCGGTTTTAGAGCTAGAAATAGCAAGTTAAAATAAGGCTAGTCCGTTATCAACTTGAAAAAGTGGC
ACCGAGTCGGTGCTTTTTTGAATTCGCTAGCTAGGTCTTGAAAGGAGTGGGAATTGGCTCCGGTGCCCGT
CAGTGGGCAGAGCGCACATCGCCCACAGTCCCCGAGAAGTTGGGGGGAGGGGTCGGCAATTGATCCGGTG
CCTAGAGAAGGTGGCGCGGGGTAAACTGGGAAAGTGATGTCGTGTACTGGCTCCGCCTTTTTCCCGAGGG
TGGGGGAGAACCGTATATAAGTGCAGTAGTCGCCGTGAACGTTCTTTTTCGCAACGGGTTTGCCGCCAGA
ACACAGGACCGGTTCTAGAGCGCTGCCACCATGGACAAGAAGTACAGCATCGGCCTGGACATCGGCACCA
ACTCTGTGGGCTGGGCCGTGATCACCGACGAGTACAAGGTGCCCAGCAAGAAATTCAAGGTGCTGGGCAA
CACCGACCGGCACAGCATCAAGAAGAACCTGATCGGAGCCCTGCTGTTCGACAGCGGCGAAACAGCCGAG
GCCACCCGGCTGAAGAGAACCGCCAGAAGAAGATACACCAGACGGAAGAACCGGATCTGCTATCTGCAAG
AGATCTTCAGCAACGAGATGGCCAAGGTGGACGACAGCTTCTTCCACAGACTGGAAGAGTCCTTCCTGGT
GGAAGAGGATAAGAAGCACGAGCGGCACCCCATCTTCGGCAACATCGTGGACGAGGTGGCCTACCACGAG
AAGTACCCCACCATCTACCACCTGAGAAAGAAACTGGTGGACAGCACCGACAAGGCCGACCTGCGGCTGA
TCTATCTGGCCCTGGCCCACATGATCAAGTTCCGGGGCCACTTCCTGATCGAGGGCGACCTGAACCCCGA
CAACAGCGACGTGGACAAGCTGTTCATCCAGCTGGTGCAGACCTACAACCAGCTGTTCGAGGAAAACCCC
ATCAACGCCAGCGGCGTGGACGCCAAGGCCATCCTGTCTGCCAGACTGAGCAAGAGCAGACGGCTGGAAA
ATCTGATCGCCCAGCTGCCCGGCGAGAAGAAGAATGGCCTGTTCGGAAACCTGATTGCCCTGAGCCTGGG
CCTGACCCCCAACTTCAAGAGCAACTTCGACCTGGCCGAGGATGCCAAACTGCAGCTGAGCAAGGACACC
TACGACGACGACCTGGACAACCTGCTGGCCCAGATCGGCGACCAGTACGCCGACCTGTTTCTGGCCGCCA
AGAACCTGTCCGACGCCATCCTGCTGAGCGACATCCTGAGAGTGAACACCGAGATCACCAAGGCCCCCCT
GAGCGCCTCTATGATCAAGAGATACGACGAGCACCACCAGGACCTGACCCTGCTGAAAGCTCTCGTGCGG
CAGCAGCTGCCTGAGAAGTACAAAGAGATTTTCTTCGACCAGAGCAAGAACGGCTACGCCGGCTACATTG
ACGGCGGAGCCAGCCAGGAAGAGTTCTACAAGTTCATCAAGCCCATCCTGGAAAAGATGGACGGCACCGA
GGAACTGCTCGTGAAGCTGAACAGAGAGGACCTGCTGCGGAAGCAGCGGACCTTCGACAACGGCAGCATC
CCCCACCAGATCCACCTGGGAGAGCTGCACGCCATTCTGCGGCGGCAGGAAGATTTTTACCCATTCCTGA
AGGACAACCGGGAAAAGATCGAGAAGATCCTGACCTTCCGCATCCCCTACTACGTGGGCCCTCTGGCCAG
GGGAAACAGCAGATTCGCCTGGATGACCAGAAAGAGCGAGGAAACCATCACCCCCTGGAACTTCGAGGAA
GTGGTGGACAAGGGCGCTTCCGCCCAGAGCTTCATCGAGCGGATGACCAACTTCGATAAGAACCTGCCCA
ACGAGAAGGTGCTGCCCAAGCACAGCCTGCTGTACGAGTACTTCACCGTGTATAACGAGCTGACCAAAGT
GAAATACGTGACCGAGGGAATGAGAAAGCCCGCCTTCCTGAGCGGCGAGCAGAAAAAGGCCATCGTGGAC
CTGCTGTTCAAGACCAACCGGAAAGTGACCGTGAAGCAGCTGAAAGAGGACTACTTCAAGAAAATCGAGT
GCTTCGACTCCGTGGAAATCTCCGGCGTGGAAGATCGGTTCAACGCCTCCCTGGGCACATACCACGATCT
GCTGAAAATTATCAAGGACAAGGACTTCCTGGACAATGAGGAAAACGAGGACATTCTGGAAGATATCGTG
CTGACCCTGACACTGTTTGAGGACAGAGAGATGATCGAGGAACGGCTGAAAACCTATGCCCACCTGTTCG
ACGACAAAGTGATGAAGCAGCTGAAGCGGCGGAGATACACCGGCTGGGGCAGGCTGAGCCGGAAGCTGAT
CAACGGCATCCGGGACAAGCAGTCCGGCAAGACAATCCTGGATTTCCTGAAGTCCGACGGCTTCGCCAAC
AGAAACTTCATGCAGCTGATCCACGACGACAGCCTGACCTTTAAAGAGGACATCCAGAAAGCCCAGGTGT
CCGGCCAGGGCGATAGCCTGCACGAGCACATTGCCAATCTGGCCGGCAGCCCCGCCATTAAGAAGGGCAT
CCTGCAGACAGTGAAGGTGGTGGACGAGCTCGTGAAAGTGATGGGCCGGCACAAGCCCGAGAACATCGTG
ATCGAAATGGCCAGAGAGAACCAGACCACCCAGAAGGGACAGAAGAACAGCCGCGAGAGAATGAAGCGGA
TCGAAGAGGGCATCAAAGAGCTGGGCAGCCAGATCCTGAAAGAACACCCCGTGGAAAACACCCAGCTGCA
GAACGAGAAGCTGTACCTGTACTACCTGCAGAATGGGCGGGATATGTACGTGGACCAGGAACTGGACATC
AACCGGCTGTCCGACTACGATGTGGACCATATCGTGCCTCAGAGCTTTCTGAAGGACGACTCCATCGACA
ACAAGGTGCTGACCAGAAGCGACAAGAACCGGGGCAAGAGCGACAACGTGCCCTCCGAAGAGGTCGTGAA
GAAGATGAAGAACTACTGGCGGCAGCTGCTGAACGCCAAGCTGATTACCCAGAGAAAGTTCGACAATCTG
ACCAAGGCCGAGAGAGGCGGCCTGAGCGAACTGGATAAGGCCGGCTTCATCAAGAGACAGCTGGTGGAAA
CCCGGCAGATCACAAAGCACGTGGCACAGATCCTGGACTCCCGGATGAACACTAAGTACGACGAGAATGA
CAAGCTGATCCGGGAAGTGAAAGTGATCACCCTGAAGTCCAAGCTGGTGTCCGATTTCCGGAAGGATTTC
CAGTTTTACAAAGTGCGCGAGATCAACAACTACCACCACGCCCACGACGCCTACCTGAACGCCGTCGTGG
GAACCGCCCTGATCAAAAAGTACCCTAAGCTGGAAAGCGAGTTCGTGTACGGCGACTACAAGGTGTACGA
CGTGCGGAAGATGATCGCCAAGAGCGAGCAGGAAATCGGCAAGGCTACCGCCAAGTACTTCTTCTACAGC
AACATCATGAACTTTTTCAAGACCGAGATTACCCTGGCCAACGGCGAGATCCGGAAGCGGCCTCTGATCG
AGACAAACGGCGAAACCGGGGAGATCGTGTGGGATAAGGGCCGGGATTTTGCCACCGTGCGGAAAGTGCT
GAGCATGCCCCAAGTGAATATCGTGAAAAAGACCGAGGTGCAGACAGGCGGCTTCAGCAAAGAGTCTATC
CTGCCCAAGAGGAACAGCGATAAGCTGATCGCCAGAAAGAAGGACTGGGACCCTAAGAAGTACGGCGGCT
TCGACAGCCCCACCGTGGCCTATTCTGTGCTGGTGGTGGCCAAAGTGGAAAAGGGCAAGTCCAAGAAACT
GAAGAGTGTGAAAGAGCTGCTGGGGATCACCATCATGGAAAGAAGCAGCTTCGAGAAGAATCCCATCGAC
TTTCTGGAAGCCAAGGGCTACAAAGAAGTGAAAAAGGACCTGATCATCAAGCTGCCTAAGTACTCCCTGT
TCGAGCTGGAAAACGGCCGGAAGAGAATGCTGGCCTCTGCCGGCGAACTGCAGAAGGGAAACGAACTGGC
CCTGCCCTCCAAATATGTGAACTTCCTGTACCTGGCCAGCCACTATGAGAAGCTGAAGGGCTCCCCCGAG
GATAATGAGCAGAAACAGCTGTTTGTGGAACAGCACAAGCACTACCTGGACGAGATCATCGAGCAGATCA
GCGAGTTCTCCAAGAGAGTGATCCTGGCCGACGCTAATCTGGACAAAGTGCTGTCCGCCTACAACAAGCA
CCGGGATAAGCCCATCAGAGAGCAGGCCGAGAATATCATCCACCTGTTTACCCTGACCAATCTGGGAGCC
CCTGCCGCCTTCAAGTACTTTGACACCACCATCGACCGGAAGAGGTACACCAGCACCAAAGAGGTGCTGG
ACGCCACCCTGATCCACCAGAGCATCACCGGCCTGTACGAGACACGGATCGACCTGTCTCAGCTGGGAGG
CGACAAGCGACCTGCCGCCACAAAGAAGGCTGGACAGGCTAAGAAGAAGAAAGATTACAAAGACGATGAC
GATAAGGGATCCGGCGCAACAAACTTCTCTCTGCTGAAACAAGCCGGAGATGTCGAAGAGAATCCTGGAC
CGACCGAGTACAAGCCCACGGTGCGCCTCGCCACCCGCGACGACGTCCCCAGGGCCGTACGCACCCTCGC
CGCCGCGTTCGCCGACTACCCCGCCACGCGCCACACCGTCGATCCGGACCGCCACATCGAGCGGGTCACC
GAGCTGCAAGAACTCTTCCTCACGCGCGTCGGGCTCGACATCGGCAAGGTGTGGGTCGCGGACGACGGCG
CCGCGGTGGCGGTCTGGACCACGCCGGAGAGCGTCGAAGCGGGGGCGGTGTTCGCCGAGATCGGCCCGCG
CATGGCCGAGTTGAGCGGTTCCCGGCTGGCCGCGCAGCAACAGATGGAAGGCCTCCTGGCGCCGCACCGG
CCCAAGGAGCCCGCGTGGTTCCTGGCCACCGTCGGAGTCTCGCCCGACCACCAGGGCAAGGGTCTGGGCA
GCGCCGTCGTGCTCCCCGGAGTGGAGGCGGCCGAGCGCGCCGGGGTGCCCGCCTTCCTGGAGACCTCCGC
GCCCCGCAACCTCCCCTTCTACGAGCGGCTCGGCTTCACCGTCACCGCCGACGTCGAGGTGCCCGAAGGA
CCGCGCACCTGGTGCATGACCCGCAAGCCCGGTGCCTGAACGCGTTAAGTCGACAATCAACCTCTGGATT
ACAAAATTTGTGAAAGATTGACTGGTATTCTTAACTATGTTGCTCCTTTTACGCTATGTGGATACGCTGC
TTTAATGCCTTTGTATCATGCTATTGCTTCCCGTATGGCTTTCATTTTCTCCTCCTTGTATAAATCCTGG
TTGCTGTCTCTTTATGAGGAGTTGTGGCCCGTTGTCAGGCAACGTGGCGTGGTGTGCACTGTGTTTGCTG
ACGCAACCCCCACTGGTTGGGGCATTGCCACCACCTGTCAGCTCCTTTCCGGGACTTTCGCTTTCCCCCT
CCCTATTGCCACGGCGGAACTCATCGCCGCCTGCCTTGCCCGCTGCTGGACAGGGGCTCGGCTGTTGGGC
ACTGACAATTCCGTGGTGTTGTCGGGGAAATCATCGTCCTTTCCTTGGCTGCTCGCCTGTGTTGCCACCT
GGATTCTGCGCGGGACGTCCTTCTGCTACGTCCCTTCGGCCCTCAATCCAGCGGACCTTCCTTCCCGCGG
CCTGCTGCCGGCTCTGCGGCCTCTTCCGCGTCTTCGCCTTCGCCCTCAGACGAGTCGGATCTCCCTTTGG
GCCGCCTCCCCGCGTCGACTTTAAGACCAATGACTTACAAGGCAGCTGTAGATCTTAGCCACTTTTTAAA
AGAAAAGGGGGGACTGGAAGGGCTAATTCACTCCCAACGAAGACAAGATCTGCTTTTTGCTTGTACTGGG
TCTCTCTGGTTAGACCAGATCTGAGCCTGGGAGCTCTCTGGCTAACTAGGGAACCCACTGCTTAAGCCTC
AATAAAGCTTGCCTTGAGTGCTTCAAGTAGTGTGTGCCCGTCTGTTGTGTGACTCTGGTAACTAGAGATC
CCTCAGACCCTTTTAGTCAGTGTGGAAAATCTCTAGCAGGGCCCGTTTAAACCCGCTGATCAGCCTCGAC
TGTGCCTTCTAGTTGCCAGCCATCTGTTGTTTGCCCCTCCCCCGTGCCTTCCTTGACCCTGGAAGGTGCC
ACTCCCACTGTCCTTTCCTAATAAAATGAGGAAATTGCATCGCATTGTCTGAGTAGGTGTCATTCTATTC
TGGGGGGTGGGGTGGGGCAGGACAGCAAGGGGGAGGATTGGGAAGACAATAGCAGGCATGCTGGGGATGC
GGTGGGCTCTATGGCTTCTGAGGCGGAAAGAACCAGCTGGGGCTCTAGGGGGTATCCCC
[124 nt withheld, positions 9300-9423]
C
[91 nt withheld, positions 9425-9515]
A
[49 nt withheld, positions 9517-9565]
CCTTTGACGTTGGAGTCCACGTTCTTT
[37 nt withheld, positions 9593-9629]
ACCCTATCTCGGTCTATTCTTTTGATTTATAAGGGATTTTGCCGATTTCGGCCTATTGGTTAAAAAATGA
GCTGATTTAACAAAAATTTAACGCGAATTAATTCTGTGGAATGTGTGTCAGTTAGGGTGTGGAAAGTCCC
CAGGCTCCCCAGCAGGCAGAAGTATGCAAAGCATGCATCTCAATTAGTCAGCAACCAGGTGTGGAAAGTC
CCCAGGCTCCCCAGCAGGCAGAAGTATGCAAAGCATGCATCTCAATTAGTCAGCAACCATAGTCCCGCCC
CTAACTCCGCCCATCCCGCCCCTAACTCCGCCCAGTTCCGCCCATTCTCCGCCCCATGGCTGACTAATTT
TTTTTATTTATGCAGAGGCCGAGGCCGCCTCTGCCTCTGAGCTATTCCAGAAGTAGTGAGGAGGCTTTTT
TGGAGGCCTAGGCTTTTGCAAAAAGCTCCCGGGAGCTTGTATATCCATTTTCGGATCTGATCAGCACGTG
TTGACAATTAATCATCGGCATAGTATATCGGCATAGTATAATACGACAAGGTGAGGAACTAAACCATGGC
CAAGTTGACCAGTGCCGTTCCGGTGCTCACCGCGCGCGACGTCGCCGGAGCGGTCGAGTTCTGGACCGAC
CGGCTCGGGTTCTCCCGGGACTTCGTGGAGGACGACTTCGCCGGTGTGGTCCGGGACGACGTGACCCTGT
TCATCAGCGCGGTCCAGGACCAGGTGGTGCCGGACAACACCCTGGCCTGGGTGTGGGTGCGCGGCCTGGA
CGAGCTGTACGCCGAGTGGTCGGAGGTCGTGTCCACGAACTTCCGGGACGCCTCCGGGCCGGCCATGACC
GAGATCGGCGAGCAGCCGTGGGGGCGGGAGTTCGCCCTGCGCGACCCGGCCGGCAACTGCGTGCACTTCG
TGGCCGAGGAGCAGGACTGACACGTGCTACGAGATTTCGATTCCACCGCCGCCTTCTATGAAAGGTTGGG
CTTCGGAATCGTTTTCCGGGACGCCGGCTGGATGATCCTCCAGCGCGGGGATCTCATGCTGGAGTTCTTC
GCCCACCCCAACTTGTTTATTGCAGCTTATAATGGTTACAAATAAAGCAATAGCATCACAAATTTCACAA
ATAAAGCATTTTTTTCACTGCATTCTAGTTGTGGTTTGTCCAAACTCATCAATGTATCTTATCATGTCTG
TATACCGTCGACCTCTAGCTAGAGCTTGGCGTAATCATGGTCATAGCTGTTTCCTGTGTGAAATTGTTAT
CCGCTCACAATTCCACACAACATACGAGCCGGAAGCATAAAGTGTAAAGCCTGGGGTGCCTAATGAGTGA
GCTAACTCACATTAATTGCGTTGCGCTCACTGCCCGCTTTCCAGTCGGGAAACCTGTCGTGCCAGCTGCA
TTAATGAATCGGCCAACGCGCGGGGAGAGGCGGTTTGCGTATTGGGCGCTCTTCCGCTTCCTCGCTCACT
GACTCGCTGCGCTCGGTCGTTCGGCTGCGGCGAGCGGTATCAGCTCACTCAAAGGCGGTAATACGGTTAT
CCACAGAATCAGGGGATAACGCAGGAAAGAACATGTGAGCAAAAGGCCAGCAAAAGGCCAGGAACCGTAA
AAAGGCCGCGTTGCTGGCGTTTTTCCATAGGCTCCGCCCCCCTGACGAGCATCACAAAAATCGACGCTCA
AGTCAGAGGTGGCGAAACCCGACAGGACTATAAAGATACCAGGCGTTTCCCCCTGGAAGCTCCCTCGTGC
GCTCTCCTGTTCCGACCCTGCCGCTTACCGGATACCTGTCCGCCTTTCTCCCTTCGGGAAGCGTGGCGCT
TTCTCATAGCTCACGCTGTAGGTATCTCAGTTCGGTGTAGGTCGTTCGCTCCAAGCTGGGCTGTGTGCAC
GAACCCCCCGTTCAGCCCGACCGCTGCGCCTTATCCGGTAACTATCGTCTTGAGTCCAACCCGGTAAGAC
ACGACTTATCGCCACTGGCAGCAGCCACTGGTAACAGGATTAGCAGAGCGAGGTATGTAGGCGGTGCTAC
AGAGTTCTTGAAGTGGTGGCCTAACTACGGCTACACTAGAAGAACAGTATTTGGTATCTGCGCTCTGCTG
AAGCCAGTTACCTTCGGAAAAAGAGTTGGTAGCTCTTGATCCGGCAAACAAACCACCGCTGGTAGCGGTG
GTTTTTTTGTTTGCAAGCAGCAGATTACGCGCAGAAAAAAAGGATCTCAAGAAGATCCTTTGATCTTTTC
TACGGGGTCTGACGCTCAGTGGAACGAAAACTCACGTTAAGGGATTTTGGTCATGAGATTATCAAAAAGG
ATCTTCACCTAGATCCTTTTAAATTAAAAATGAAGTTTTAAATCAATCTAAAGTATATATGAGTAAACTT
GGTCTGACAGTTACCAATGCTTAATCAGTGAGGCACCTATCTCAGCGATCTGTCTATTTCGTTCATCCAT
AGTTGCCTGACTCCCCGTCGTGTAGATAACTACGATACGGGAGGGCTTACCATCTGGCCCCAGTGCTGCA
ATGATACCGCGAGACCCACGCTCACCGGCTCCAGATTTATCAGCAATAAACCAGCCAGCCGGAAGGGCCG
AGCGCAGAAGTGGTCCTGCAACTTTATCCGCCTCCATCCAGTCTATTAATTGTTGCCGGGAAGCTAGAGT
AAGTAGTTCGCCAGTTAATAGTTTGCGCAACGTTGTTGCCATTGCTACAGGCATCGTGGTGTCACGCTCG
TCGTTTGGTATGGCTTCATTCAGCTCCGGTTCCCAACGATCAAGGCGAGTTACATGATCCCCCATGTTGT
GCAAAAAAGCGGTTAGCTCCTTCGGTCCTCCGATCGTTGTCAGAAGTAAGTTGGCCGCAGTGTTATCACT
CATGGTTATGGCAGCACTGCATAATTCTCTTACTGTCATGCCATCCGTAAGATGCTTTTCTGTGACTGGT
GAGTACTCAACCAAGTCATTCTGAGAATAGTGTATGCGGCGACCGAGTTGCTCTTGCCCGGCGTCAATAC
GGGATAATACCGCGCCACATAGCAGAACTTTAAAAGTGCTCATCATTGGAAAACGTTCTTCGGGGCGAAA
ACTCTCAAGGATCTTACCGCTGTTGAGATCCAGTTCGATGTAACCCACTCGTGCACCCAACTGATCTTCA
GCATCTTTTACTTTCACCAGCGTTTCTGGGTGAGCAAAAACAGGAAGGCAAAATGCCGCAAAAAAGGGAA
TAAGGGCGACACGGAAATGTTGAATACTCATACTCTTCCTTTTTCAATATTATTGAAGCATTTATCAGGG
TTATTGTCTCATGAGCGGATACATATTTGAATGTATTTAGAAAAATAAACAAATAGGGGTTCCGCGCACA
TTTCCCCGAAAAGTGCCACCTGAC
