>Addgene plasmid #164932 | LentiCRISPRv2 EGFP sgRNA1 | depositor partial sequence | sequence record 320414 | EGFP sgRNA1 (verified for knockout)
GGGCGAGGAGCTGTTCACCG
